>Addgene plasmid #53406 | HINT2-bio-His | depositor full sequence | sequence record 83184 | HINT2-bio-His sequence 7124 bps
GTCGACCTCCATCACGGCCTATAAGAGTGAGGGGGAGTCAGCGGAGTTCTCCTTCCCACTCAACCTTGGA
GAGGAAAGCCTGCAGGGAGAGTTGAGATGGAAGGCAGAGAAGGCTCCTTCTTCCCAGTCCTGGATCACCT
TCTCCCTAAAGAACCAAAAGGTGTCTGTGCAGAAGTCTACTAGCAACCCCAAGTTCCAGCTGTCCGAAAC
GCTCCCACTCACCCTTCAGATACCCCAGGTCTCCCTTCAGTTTGCTGGTTCTGGCAACCTGACCCTGACT
CTGGACAGAGGGATACTGTATCAGGAAGTGAACCTGGTGGTGATGAAAGTGACTCAGCCCGACAGCAACA
CTTTGACCTGTGAGGTGATGGGACCCACCTCACCCAAGATGAGACTGATCTTGAAGCAGGAGAATCAGGA
GGCCAGGGTCTCCAGGCAGGAGAAAGTGATTCAAGTGCAGGCCCCTGAAGCAGGGGTGTGGCAATGTCTA
CTGAGTGAAGGTGAAGAGGTCAAGATGGACTCCAAGATCCAGGTTTTATCCAAAGGGTTGAATTCCGGCA
GCCTGCACCACATCCTGGACGCCCAGAAGATGCTGTGGAACCACAGGGACAGGAACCTGCCTCCTCTGGC
CCCTCTGGGCCCCCACCACCATCACCACCATTGAGTCTAGACACGTGATTAATTAAGGATCCCCCGACCT
CGACCTCTGGCTAATAAAGGAAATTTATTTTCATTGCAATAGTGTGTTGGAATTTTTTGTGTCTCTCACT
CGGAAGGACATATGGGAGGGCAAATCATTTGGTCGAGATCCCTCGGAGATCTCTAGCTAGAGGATCGATC
CCCGCCCCGGACGAACTAAACCTGACTACGACATCTCTGCCCCTTCTTCGCGGGGCAGTGCATGTAATCC
CTTCAGTTGGTTGGTACAACTTGCCAACTGGGCCCTGTTCCACATGTGACACGGGGGGGGACCAAACACA
AAGGGGTTCTCTGACTGTAGTTGACATCCTTATAAATGGATGTGCACATTTGCCAACACTGAGTGGCTTT
CATCCTGGAGCAGACTTTGCAGTCTGTGGACTGCAACACAACATTGCCTTTATGTGTAACTCTTGGCTGA
AGCTCTTACACCAATGCTGGGGGACATGTACCTCCCAGGGGCCCAGGAAGACTACGGGAGGCTACACCAA
CGTCAATCAGAGGGGCCTGTGTAGCTACCGATAAGCGGACCCTCAAGAGGGCATTAGCAATAGTGTTTAT
AAGGCCCCCTTGTTAACCCTAAACGGGTAGCATATGCTTCCCGGGTAGTAGTATATACTATCCAGACTAA
CCCTAATTCAATAGCATATGTTACCCAACGGGAAGCATATGCTATCGAATTAGGGTTAGTAAAAGGGTCC
TAAGGAACAGCGATATCTCCCACCCCATGAGCTGTCACGGTTTTATTTACATGGGGTCAGGATTCCACGA
GGGTAGTGAACCATTTTAGTCACAAGGGCAGTGGCTGAAGATCAAGGAGCGGGCAGTGAACTCTCCTGAA
TCTTCGCCTGCTTCTTCATTCTCCTTCGTTTAGCTAATAGAATAACTGCTGAGTTGTGAACAGTAAGGTG
TATGTGAGGTGCTCGAAAACAAGGTTTCAGGTGACGCCCCCAGAATAAAATTTGGACGGGGGGTTCAGTG
GTGGCATTGTGCTATGACACCAATATAACCCTCACAAACCCCTTGGGCAATAAATACTAGTGTAGGAATG
AAACATTCTGAATATCTTTAACAATAGAAATCCATGGGGTGGGGACAAGCCGTAAAGACTGGATGTCCAT
CTCACACGAATTTATGGCTATGGGCAACACATAATCCTAGTGCAATATGATACTGGGGTTATTAAGATGT
GTCCCAGGCAGGGACCAAGACAGGTGAACCATGTTGTTACACTCTATTTGTAACAAGGGGAAAGAGAGTG
GACGCCGACAGCAGCGGACTCCACTGGTTGTCTCTAACACCCCCGAAAATTAAACGGGGCTCCACGCCAA
TGGGGCCCATAAACAAAGACAAGTGGCCACTCTTTTTTTTGAAATTGTGGAGTGGGGGCACGCGTCAGCC
CCCACACGCCGCCCTGCGGTTTTGGACTGTAAAATAAGGGTGTAATAACTTGGCTGATTGTAACCCCGCT
AACCACTGCGGTCAAACCACTTGCCCACAAAACCACTAATGGCACCCCGGGGAATACCTGCATAAGTAGG
TGGGCGGGCCAAGATAGGGGCGCGATTGCTGCGATCTGGAGGACAAATTACACACACTTGCGCCTGAGCG
CCAAGCACAGGGTTGTTGGTCCTCATATTCACGAGGTCGCTGAGAGCACGGTGGGCTAATGTTGCCATGG
GTAGCATATACTACCCAAATATCTGGATAGCATATGCTATCCTAATCTATATCTGGGTAGCATAGGCTAT
CCTAATCTATATCTGGGTAGCATATGCTATCCTAATCTATATCTGGGTAGTATATGCTATCCTAATTTAT
ATCTGGGTAGCATAGGCTATCCTAATCTATATCTGGGTAGCATATGCTATCCTAATCTATATCTGGGTAG
TATATGCTATCCTAATCTGTATCCGGGTAGCATATGCTATCCTAATAGAGATTAGGGTAGTATATGCTAT
CCTAATTTATATCTGGGTAGCATATACTACCCAAATATCTGGATAGCATATGCTATCCTAATCTATATCT
GGGTAGCATATGCTATCCTAATCTATATCTGGGTAGCATAGGCTATCCTAATCTATATCTGGGTAGCATA
TGCTATCCTAATCTATATCTGGGTAGTATATGCTATCCTAATTTATATCTGGGTAGCATAGGCTATCCTA
ATCTATATCTGGGTAGCATATGCTATCCTAATCTATATCTGGGTAGTATATGCTATCCTAATCTGTATCC
GGGTAGCATATGCTATCCTCATGATAAGCTGTCAAACATGAGAATTTTCTTGAAGACGAAAGGGCCTCGT
GATACGCCTATTTTTATAGGTTAATGTCATGATAATAATGGTTTCTTAGACGTCAGGTGGCACTTTTCGG
GGAAATGTGCGCGGAACCCCTATTTGTTTATTTTTCTAAATACATTCAAATATGTATCCGCTCATGAGAC
AATAACCCTGATAAATGCTTCAATAATATTGAAAAAGGAAGAGTATGAGTATTCAACATTTCCGTGTCGC
CCTTATTCCCTTTTTTGCGGCATTTTGCCTTCCTGTTTTTGCTCACCCAGAAACGCTGGTGAAAGTAAAA
GATGCTGAAGATCAGTTGGGTGCACGAGTGGGTTACATCGAACTGGATCTCAACAGCGGTAAGATCCTTG
AGAGTTTTCGCCCCGAAGAACGTTTTCCAATGATGAGCACTTTTAAAGTTCTGCTATGTGGCGCGGTATT
ATCCCGTGTTGACGCCGGGCAAGAGCAACTCGGTCGCCGCATACACTATTCTCAGAATGACTTGGTTGAG
TACTCACCAGTCACAGAAAAGCATCTTACGGATGGCATGACAGTAAGAGAATTATGCAGTGCTGCCATAA
CCATGAGTGATAACACTGCGGCCAACTTACTTCTGACAACGATCGGAGGACCGAAGGAGCTAACCGCTTT
TTTGCACAACATGGGGGATCATGTAACTCGCCTTGATCGTTGGGAACCGGAGCTGAATGAAGCCATACCA
AACGACGAGCGTGACACCACGATGCCTGCAGCAATGGCAACAACGTTGCGCAAACTATTAACTGGCGAAC
TACTTACTCTAGCTTCCCGGCAACAATTAATAGACTGGATGGAGGCGGATAAAGTTGCAGGACCACTTCT
GCGCTCGGCCCTTCCGGCTGGCTGGTTTATTGCTGATAAATCTGGAGCCGGTGAGCGTGGGTCTCGCGGT
ATCATTGCAGCACTGGGGCCAGATGGTAAGCCCTCCCGTATCGTAGTTATCTACACGACGGGGAGTCAGG
CAACTATGGATGAACGAAATAGACAGATCGCTGAGATAGGTGCCTCACTGATTAAGCATTGGTAACTGTC
AGACCAAGTTTACTCATATATACTTTAGATTGATTTAAAACTTCATTTTTAATTTAAAAGGATCTAGGTG
AAGATCCTTTTTGATAATCTCATGACCAAAATCCCTTAACGTGAGTTTTCGTTCCACTGAGCGTCAGACC
CCGTAGAAAAGATCAAAGGATCTTCTTGAGATCCTTTTTTTCTGCGCGTAATCTGCTGCTTGCAAACAAA
AAAACCACCGCTACCAGCGGTGGTTTGTTTGCCGGATCAAGAGCTACCAACTCTTTTTCCGAAGGTAACT
GGCTTCAGCAGAGCGCAGATACCAAATACTGTTCTTCTAGTGTAGCCGTAGTTAGGCCACCACTTCAAGA
ACTCTGTAGCACCGCCTACATACCTCGCTCTGCTAATCCTGTTACCAGTGGCTGCTGCCAGTGGCGATAA
GTCGTGTCTTACCGGGTTGGACTCAAGACGATAGTTACCGGATAAGGCGCAGCGGTCGGGCTGAACGGGG
GGTTCGTGCACACAGCCCAGCTTGGAGCGAACGACCTACACCGAACTGAGATACCTACAGCGTGAGCTAT
GAGAAAGCGCCACGCTTCCCGAAGGGAGAAAGGCGGACAGGTATCCGGTAAGCGGCAGGGTCGGAACAGG
AGAGCGCACGAGGGAGCTTCCAGGGGGAAACGCCTGGTATCTTTATAGTCCTGTCGGGTTTCGCCACCTC
TGACTTGAGCGTCGATTTTTGTGATGCTCGTCAGGGGGGCGGAGCCTATGGAAAAACGCCAGCAACGCGG
CCTTTTTACGGTTCCTGGCCTTTTGCTGGCCTTTTGCTCACATGTTCTTTCCTGCGTTATCCCCTGATTC
TGTGGATAACCGTATTACCGCCTTTGAGTGAGCTGATACCGCTCGCCGCAGCCGAACGACCGAGCGCAGC
GAGTCAGTGAGCGAGGAAGCGGAAGAGCGCCCAATACGCAAACCGCCTCTCCCCGCGCGTTGGCCGATTC
ATTAATGCAGCTGGCACGACAGGTTTCCCGACTGGAAAGCGGGCAGTGAGCGCAACGCAATTAATGTGAG
TTAGCTCACTCATTAGGCACCCCAGGCTTTACACTTTATGCTTCCGGCTCGTATGTTGTGTGGAATTGTG
AGCGGATAACAATTTCACACAGGAAACAGCTATGACCATGATTACGCCAAGCTCTAGCTAGAGGTCGACC
AATTCTCATGTTTGACAGCTTATCATCGCAGATCCGGGCAACGTTGTTGCCATTGCTGCAGGCGCAGAAC
TGGTAGGTATGGAAGATCTATACATTGAATCAATATTGGCAATTAGCCATATTAGTCATTGGTTATATAG
CATAAATCAATATTGGCTATTGGCCATTGCATACGTTGTATCTATATCATAATATGTACATTTATATTGG
CTCATGTCCAATATGACCGCCATGTTGACATTGATTATTGACTAGTTATTAATAGTAATCAATTACGGGG
TCATTAGTTCATAGCCCATATATGGAGTTCCGCGTTACATAACTTACGGTAAATGGCCCGCCTGGCTGAC
CGCCCAACGACCCCCGCCCATTGACGTCAATAATGACGTATGTTCCCATAGTAACGCCAATAGGGACTTT
CCATTGACGTCAATGGGTGGAGTATTTACGGTAAACTGCCCACTTGGCAGTACATCAAGTGTATCATATG
CCAAGTCCGCCCCCTATTGACGTCAATGACGGTAAATGGCCCGCCTGGCATTATGCCCAGTACATGACCT
TACGGGACTTTCCTACTTGGCAGTACATCTACGTATTAGTCATCGCTATTACCATGGTGATGCGGTTTTG
GCAGTACACCAATGGGCGTGGATAGCGGTTTGACTCACGGGGATTTCCAAGTCTCCACCCCATTGACGTC
AATGGGAGTTTGTTTTGGCACCAAAATCAACGGGACTTTCCAAAATGTCGTAATAACCCCGCCCCGTTGA
CGCAAATGGGCGGTAGGCGTGTACGGTGGGAGGTCTATATAAGCAGAGCTCGTTTAGTGAACCGTCAGAT
CCTCACTCTCTTCCGCATCGCTGTCTGCGAGGGCCAGCTGTTGGGCTCGCGGTTGAGGACAAACTCTTCG
CGGTCTTTCCAGTACTCTTGGATCGGAAACCCGTCGGCCTCCGAACGGTACTCCGCCACCGAGGGACCTG
AGCGAGTCCGCATCGACCGGATCGGAAAACCTCTCGAGAAAGGCGTCTAACCAGTCACAGTCGCAAGGTA
GGCTGAGCACCGTGGCGGGCGGCAGCGGGTGGCGGTCGGGGTTGTTTCTGGCGGAGGTGCTGCTGATGAT
GTAATTAAAGTAGGCGGTCTTGAGACGGCGGATGGTCGAGGTGAGGTGTGGCAGGCTTGAGATCCAGCTG
TTGGGGTGAGTACTCCCTCTCAAAAGCGGGCATTACTTCTGCGCTAAGATTGTCAGTTTCCAAAAACGAG
GAGGATTTGATATTCACCTGGCCCGATCTGGCCATACACTTGAGTGACAATGACATCCACTTTGCCTTTC
TCTCCACAGGTGTCCACTCCCAGGTCCAAGTTTAAACTGCGGCCGCCACCATGGCTGCTGCTGTGGTGCT
GGCCGCTGGACTGAGAGCCGCTAGAAGGGCCGTGGCCGCCACAGGTGTCAGAGGTGGACAGGTCCGGGGA
GCCGCTGGCGTGACCGATGGCAACGAGGTGGCCAAGGCACAGCAGGCTACACCTGGCGGAGCCGCCCCTA
CCATCTTCAGCCGGATCCTGGACAAGAGCCTGCCCGCCGACATCCTGTACGAGGACCAGCAGTGCCTGGT
GTTCAGAGATGTGGCCCCCCAGGCCCCTGTGCACTTCCTGGTCATCCCCAAGAAGCCCATCCCCCGGATC
AGCCAGGCCGAGGAAGAGGATCAGCAGCTCCTCGGCCATCTCCTCCTGGTCGCTAAACAGACAGCCAAGG
CCGAAGGCCTGGGCGACGGCTACCGGCTGGTCATCAACGATGGCAAGCTCGGAGCACAGAGCGTGTACCA
TCTGCACATCCACGTGCTGGGCGGCAGACAGCTGCAGTGGCCTCCTGGCGCGCC
Features (pLannotate 1.2.2; 19 found; start..end, strand, type, name):
    713..768     +  polyA_signal   β-globin poly(A) signal: rabbit β-globin polyadenylation signal (Gil and Proudfoot, 1987)
   1282..2963    -  rep_origin     oriP (fragment): Epstein-Barr virus oriP replication origin (Yates et al., 2000)
   3090..3194    +  promoter       AmpR promoter: bla
   3195..4055    +  CDS            AmpR: β-lactamase; bla; confers resistance to ampicillin, carbenicillin, and related antibiotics
   4226..4814    +  rep_origin     ori: high-copy-number ColE1/pMB1/pBR322/pUC origin of replication
   4997..5089    +  CDS            lacI (fragment): lac repressor; lacI; The lac repressor binds to the lac operator to inhibit transcription in E. coli. This inhibition can be relieved by adding lactose or isopropyl-β-D-thiogalactopyranoside (IPTG).
   5102..5123    +  protein_bind   CAP binding site: CAP binding activates transcription in the presence of cAMP. E. coli catabolite activator protein
   5138..5168    +  promoter       lac promoter: promoter for the E. coli lac operon
   5176..5192    +  protein_bind   lac operator: The lac repressor binds to the lac operator to inhibit transcription in E. coli. This inhibition can be relieved by adding lactose or isopropyl-β-D-thiogalactopyranoside (IPTG). lac repressor encoded by lacI
   5262..5278    +  promoter       tet promoter (fragment): E. coli promoter for tetracycline efflux protein gene
   5288..5313    -  CDS            bla(M) (fragment): β-lactamase lacking the signal sequence; bla(M); allows cytosolic expression of β-lactamase
   5487..5866    +  enhancer       CMV enhancer: human cytomegalovirus immediate early enhancer
   5868..6067    +  promoter       CMV promoter: human cytomegalovirus (CMV) immediate early promoter
   6135..6173    +  misc_feature   Ad SA (fragment): adenovirus major late transcript splice acceptor (Friedrich and Soriano, 1991)
   6206..6415    -  CDS            PTP (fragment): TERM_ADE02 - Experimental evidence at protein level: Swiss-Prot protein existence level 1. Protein covalently bound to the viral DNA that acts as a primer for viral genomic replication by DNA strand displacement. Assembles on the viral origin of replication in an initiation complex with viral polymerase, DBP, host NFIA and host POU2F1/OCT1. During initiation, the polymerase covalently couples the first dCTP with Ser- 580 of pTP. The terminal protein stimulates the template activity over 20 fold compared to protein-free templates. Neo-synthesized viral genomes are linked to two preterminal prot
   6446..6535    +  intron         chimeric intron (fragment): chimera between introns from adenovirus and immunoglobulin heavy chain genes
   6554..6600    +  CDS            IgH signal sequence (fragment): signal sequence from the mouse immunoglobulin heavy chain variable region
   6631..7119    +  CDS            HINT2: HINT2_HUMAN - Experimental evidence at protein level: Swiss-Prot protein existence level 1. Hydrolase probably involved in steroid biosynthesis. May play a role in apoptosis. Has adenosine phosphoramidase activity. From Homo sapiens (Human).
   7117..553     +  CDS            Cd4 (fragment) (across the origin): CD4_RAT - Experimental evidence at protein level: Swiss-Prot protein existence level 1. Integral membrane glycoprotein that plays an essential role in the immune response and serves multiple functions in responses against both external and internal offenses. In T-cells, functions primarily as a coreceptor for MHC class II molecule:peptide complex. The antigens presented by class II peptides are derived from extracellular proteins while class I peptides are derived from cytosolic proteins. Interacts simultaneously with the T-cell receptor (TCR) and the MHC class II presented by antigen presenti
