[The description below was written by a language model from this plasmid's Addgene catalogue record and pLannotate feature annotations shown in this document.]
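Description:
HINT2-bio-His is a mammalian expression plasmid built on the pTT3 backbone, designed to produce a tagged, recombinant form of human histidine triad nucleotide-binding protein 2 (HINT2) in transfected mammalian cells. It is propagated in E. coli through a high-copy ColE1/pUC-type origin with ampicillin selection (β-lactamase under its own promoter). The backbone also carries a fragment of the Epstein-Barr virus oriP, which supports episomal maintenance in cells that express EBNA1. Remnants of lac regulatory sequences are annotated in the backbone but have no evident role in expression.

The expression cassette is driven by the CMV immediate early enhancer and promoter, followed by adenovirus-derived leader and splice elements and a chimeric intron fragment that promote efficient mRNA processing. The short adenoviral terminal protein match on the reverse strand probably reflects this leader region rather than a real coding feature. The chemically synthesised HINT2 insert of about 500 bp sits between retained NotI and AscI sites. A fragment annotated as a mouse immunoglobulin heavy chain signal sequence lies just upstream, which would be consistent with directing the product into the secretory pathway, though the catalogue fields do not mention it. The insert is fused in frame at its C terminus to rat CD4 domains 3 and 4, an enzymatic biotinylation sequence, a linker and a His tag, and the transcript ends at a rabbit β-globin polyadenylation signal. The biotinylation sequence and His tag are listed in the catalogue but were not picked up as separate features.

The tags allow detection through the CD4 domains, oriented capture on streptavidin after biotinylation, and nickel affinity purification. The associated publication used such constructs to build a human platelet receptor protein microarray for screening extracellular interactions.
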