Addgene plasmid #53406: HINT2-bio-His
Purpose: Expresses full-length Histidine triad nucleotide-binding protein 2 precursor ectodomain in mammalian cells. C-terminal rat Cd4d3+4 tag, biotinylation sequence and His tag.
Depositing lab: Gavin Wright. Depositing organization: Wellcome Sanger Institute. Publication: A human platelet receptor protein microarray identifies FcepsilonR1alpha as an activating PEAR1 ligand. Sun Y, Vandenbriele C, Kauskot A, Verhamme P, Hoylaerts MF, Wright GJ. Mol Cell Proteomics. 2015 Feb 23. pii: mcp.M114.046946. 10.1074/mcp.M114.046946 PubMed 25713122.
Backbone
  Vector backbone: pTT3
  Backbone manufacturer: Yves Durocher, NRC
  Backbone size w/o insert (bp): 6618
  Total vector size (bp): 7124
  Modifications to backbone: Rat CD4 d3+4, enzymatic biotinylation sequence, linker and His tag (CD4d3+4-BioLHis).
  Vector type: Mammalian Expression
Growth in bacteria
  Bacterial resistance: Ampicillin, 100 μg/mL
  Growth temperature: 37°C
  Growth strain: Top10
  Copy number: High Copy
Gene/Insert
  Gene/Insert name: HINT2 (alt name: Histidine triad nucleotide-binding protein 2 precursor)
  Species: H. sapiens (human)
  Insert size (bp): 506
  Entrez Gene: HINT2 (a.k.a. HIT-17)
  Promoter: CMV
  Tag / fusion protein: rat CD4 d3+4 (C terminal on backbone); enzymatic biotinylation sequence (C terminal on backbone); His tag (C terminal on backbone)
  Cloning method: Restriction Enzyme; 5′ cloning site NotI (not destroyed); 3′ cloning site AscI (not destroyed)
  Sequencing primers: 5′ CMV-fwd
Resource information
  A portion of this plasmid was derived from a plasmid made by: Insert was chemically synthesised.
Terms and licenses: Academic/Nonprofit Terms; Industry Terms: Not Available to Industry
Depositor comments: Article ref 124
How to cite: HINT2-bio-His was a gift from Gavin Wright (Addgene plasmid # 53406 ; http://n2t.net/addgene:53406 ; RRID:Addgene_53406)
