>Addgene plasmid #53406 | HINT2-bio-His | addgene partial sequence | sequence record 94405 | pMT2-F 5'-TTGCCTTTCTCTCCACAGGT-3'
ACTGCGGCCGCCACCATGGCTGCTGCTGTGGTGCTGGCCGCTGGACTGAGAGCCGCTAGAAGGGCCGTGG
CCGCCACAGGTGTCAGAGGTGGACAGGTCCGGGGAGCCGCTGGCGTGACCGATGGCAACGAGGTGGCCAA
GGCACAGCAGGCTACACCTGGCGGAGCCGCCCCTACCATCTTCAGCCGGATCCTGGACAAGAGCCTGCCC
GCCGACATCCTGTACGAGGACCAGCAGTGCCTGGTGTTCAGAGATGTGGCCCCCCAGGCCCCTGTGCACT
TCCTGGTCATCCCCAAGAAGCCCATCCCCCGGATCAGCCAGGCCGAGGAAGAGGATCAGCAGCTCCTCGG
CCATCTCCTCCTGGTCGCTAAACAGACAGCCAAGGCCGAAGGCCTGGGCGACGGCTACCGGCTGGTCATC
AACGATGGCAAGCTCGGAGCACAGAGCGTGTACCATCTGCACATCCACGTGCTGGGCGGCAGACAGCTGC
AGTGGCCTCCTGGCGCGCCGTCGACCTCCATCACGGCCTATAAGAGTGAGGGGGAGTCAGCGGAGTTCTC
CTTCCCACTCAACCTTGGAGAGGAAAGCCTGCAGGGAGAGTTGAGATGGAAGGCAGAGAAGGCTCCTTCT
TCCCAGTCCTGGATCACCTTCTCCCTAAAGAACCAAAAGGTGTCTGTGCAGAAGTCTACTAGCAACCCCA
AGTTCCAGCTGTCCGAAACGCTCCCACTCACCCTTCAGATACCCCAGGTCTCCCTTCAGTTTGCTGGTTC
TGGCAACCTGACCCTGACTCTGGACAGAGGGATACTGTATCAGGAA
