>Addgene plasmid #53406 | HINT2-bio-His | addgene partial sequence | sequence record 94682 | rb_glob_PA_term-R 5'-CCCATATGTCCTTCCGAGTG-3'
AATAAATTTCCTTTATTAGCCAGAGGTCGAGGTCGGGGGATCCTTAATTAATCACGTGTCTAGACTCAAT
GGTGGTGATGGTGGTGGGGGCCCAGAGGGGCCAGAGGAGGCAGGTTCCTGTCCCTGTGGTTCCACAGCAT
CTTCTGGGCGTCCAGGATGTGGTGCAGGCTGCCGGAATTCAACCCTTTGGATAAAACCTGGATCTTGGAG
TCCATCTTGACCTCTTCACCTTCACTCAGTAGACATTGCCACACCCCTGCTTCAGGGGCCTGCACTTGAA
TCACTTTCTCCTGCCTGGAGACCCTGGCCTCCTGATTCTCCTGCTTCAAGATCAGTCTCATCTTGGGTGA
GGTGGGTCCCATCACCTCACAGGTCAAAGTGTTGCTGTCGGGCTGAGTCACTTTCATCACCACCAGGTTC
ACTTCCTGATACAGTATCCCTCTGTCCAGAGTCAGGGTCAGGTTGCCAGAACCAGCAAACTGAAGGGAGA
CCTGGGGTATCTGAAGGGTGAGTGGGAGCGTTTCGGACAGCTGGAACTTGGGGTTGCTAGTAGACTTCTG
CACAGACACCTTTTGGTTCTTTAGGGAGAAGGTGATCCAGGACTGGGAAGAAGGAGCCTTCTCTGCCTTC
CATCTCAACTCTCCCTGCAGGCTTTCCTCTCCAAGGTTGAGTGGGAAGGAGAACTCCGCTGACTCCCCCT
CACTCTTATAGGCCGTGATGGAGGTCGACGGCGCGCCAGGAGGCCACTGCAGCTGTCTGCCGCCCAGCAC
GTGGATGTGCAGATGGTACACGCTCTGTGCTCCGAGCTTGCCATCGTTGATGACCAGCCGGTAGCCGTCG
CCCAGGCCTTCGGCCTTGGCTGTCTGTTTAGCGACCA
